Addgene plasmid #226933: pAAV-EFS-TadA8e-Nme2-U6-sgRNA scaffold
Purpose: Encoding Nme2ABE8e and sgRNA cassette on a single AAV
Depositing lab: Yuxuan Guo. Depositing organization: Peking University Health Science Center. Publication: ABE-Mediated Cardiac Gene Silencing via Single AAVs Requires DNA Accessibility. Liu Z, Yang L, Yang Y, Li J, Chen Z, Guo C, Guo Q, Li Q, Zhao D, Hu X, Gao F, Guo Y. Circ Res. 2025 Jan 16. doi: 10.1161/CIRCRESAHA.124.325611. PubMed 39817340.
Backbone
  Vector backbone: AAV-EFS-SaKKHABE8e-bGH-U6-sgRNA-BsmBI
  Vector type: AAV
Growth in bacteria
  Bacterial resistance: Ampicillin, 100 μg/mL
  Growth temperature: 37°C
  Growth strain: NEB Stable
  Copy number: Unknown
Gene/Insert
  Gene/Insert name: TadA8e, nNme2Cas9
  Promoter: EFS
  Cloning method: Gateway Cloning
  Sequencing primers: 5′ gcggcctctagaattcgcta
Terms and licenses: Academic/Nonprofit Terms; Industry Terms: Not Available to Industry
How to cite: pAAV-EFS-TadA8e-Nme2-U6-sgRNA scaffold was a gift from Yuxuan Guo (Addgene plasmid # 226933 ; http://n2t.net/addgene:226933 ; RRID:Addgene_226933)
