[The description below was written by a language model from this plasmid's Addgene catalogue record and pLannotate feature annotations shown in this document.]
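Description:
pAAV-EFS-TadA8e-Nme2-U6-sgRNA scaffold is an AAV transfer plasmid of about 8 kb that places an adenine base editor and its guide RNA cassette between a single pair of AAV2 inverted terminal repeats, so that both components can be packaged into one AAV particle. It derives from an AAV-EFS-SaKKHABE8e-bGH-U6-sgRNA backbone in which the original editor has been replaced. Outside the ITRs, the bacterial portion carries a high-copy ColE1/pUC-type origin, an ampicillin resistance gene with its own promoter, an f1 origin, and residual lac region fragments (lacZα, lacI, lac promoter/operator) left over from the parental cloning vector. The record lists a recombination-deficient E. coli strain for propagation, a common choice for keeping ITRs intact.

The payload begins with the EFS (EF-1α core) promoter, a compact constitutive mammalian promoter suited to the limited AAV packaging capacity. It drives a fusion of TadA8e, an evolved form of the E. coli tRNA adenosine deaminase, to a Neisseria meningitidis-type Cas9, recorded as the nickase nNme2Cas9; together these make up Nme2ABE8e, which converts A•T to G•C base pairs at guide-specified sites without making double-strand breaks. Transcription ends at a bovine growth hormone polyadenylation signal. Downstream, in the opposite orientation, a human U6 RNA polymerase III promoter drives an N. meningitidis tracrRNA-derived sgRNA scaffold. The name suggests that the scaffold is supplied without a target-specific spacer, which the user would insert, although the record does not describe the cloning site. The associated work applied single-AAV adenine base editing to gene silencing in the heart.
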