Features (pLannotate 1.2.2; 18 found; start..end, strand, type, name):
      1..131     +  repeat_region  AAV2 ITR (fragment): inverted terminal repeat of adeno-associated virus serotype 2 inverted
    145..302     +  CDS            lacZα (fragment): LacZα fragment of β-galactosidase; lacZ fragment
    307..735     +  rep_origin     f1 ori (sequence partly withheld): f1 bacteriophage origin of replication; arrow indicates direction of (+) strand synthesis
    788..892     +  promoter       AmpR promoter: bla
    893..1753    +  CDS            AmpR: β-lactamase; bla; confers resistance to ampicillin, carbenicillin, and related antibiotics
   1924..2512    +  rep_origin     ori: high-copy-number ColE1/pMB1/pBR322/pUC origin of replication
   2695..2787    +  CDS            lacI (fragment): lac repressor; lacI; The lac repressor binds to the lac operator to inhibit transcription in E. coli. This inhibition can be relieved by adding lactose or isopropyl-β-D-thiogalactopyranoside (IPTG).
   2800..2821    +  protein_bind   CAP binding site: CAP binding activates transcription in the presence of cAMP. E. coli catabolite activator protein
   2836..2866    +  promoter       lac promoter: promoter for the E. coli lac operon
   2874..2890    +  protein_bind   lac operator: The lac repressor binds to the lac operator to inhibit transcription in E. coli. This inhibition can be relieved by adding lactose or isopropyl-β-D-thiogalactopyranoside (IPTG). lac repressor encoded by lacI
   2940..3070    -  repeat_region  AAV2 ITR (fragment): inverted terminal repeat of adeno-associated virus serotype 2 inverted
   3092..3110    +  CDS            small t antigen (fragment): SV40 (simian virus 40) small t antigen
   3136..3347    +  promoter       EF-1α core promoter: core promoter for human elongation factor EF-1α
   3418..3909    +  CDS            tadA: TADA_ECOLI - Also known as yfhC. Experimental evidence at protein level: Swiss-Prot protein existence level 1. Catalyzes the deamination of adenosine to inosine at the wobble position 34 of tRNA(Arg2). Essential for cell viability. From Escherichia coli (strain K12).
   4012..7251    +  CDS            cas9: CAS9_NEIMA - Experimental evidence at protein level: Swiss-Prot protein existence level 1. CRISPR (clustered regularly interspaced short palindromic repeat) is an adaptive immune system that provides protection against mobile genetic elements (viruses, transposable elements and conjugative plasmids). CRISPR clusters contain spacers, sequences complementary to antecedent mobile elements, and target invading nucleic acids. CRISPR clusters are transcribed and processed into CRISPR RNA (crRNA). In type II CRISPR systems correct processing of pre-crRNA requires a trans- encoded small RNA (tracrRNA)
   7328..7552    +  polyA_signal   bGH poly(A) signal: bovine growth hormone polyadenylation signal
   7578..7670    -  misc_RNA       Nm tracrRNA: trans-activating CRISPR RNA for the Neisseria meningitidis CRISPR/Cas9 system (Hou et al., 2013)
   7728..7968    -  promoter       U6 promoter: RNA polymerase III promoter for human U6 snRNA
>Addgene plasmid #226933 | pAAV-EFS-TadA8e-Nme2-U6-sgRNA scaffold | addgene full sequence | sequence record 455681 | Addgene NGS Result
AGGAACCCCTAGTGATGGAGTTGGCCACTCCCTCTCTGCGCGCTCGCTCGCTCACTGAGGCCGGGCGACC
AAAGGTCGCCCGACGCCCGGGCTTTGCCCGGGCGGCCTCAGTGAGCGAGCGAGCGCGCAGCCTTAATTAA
CCTAATTCACTGGCCGTCGTTTTACAACGTCGTGACTGGGAAAACCCTGGCGTTACCCAACTTAATCGCC
TTGCAGCACATCCCCCTTTCGCCAGCTGGCGTAATAGCGAAGAGGCCCGCACCGATCGCCCTTCCCAACA
GTTGCGCAGCCTGAATGGCGAATGGG
[124 nt withheld, positions 307-430]
C
[91 nt withheld, positions 432-522]
A
[49 nt withheld, positions 524-572]
CCTTTGACGTTGGAGTCCACGTTCTTT
[37 nt withheld, positions 600-636]
ACCCTATCTCGGTCTATTCTTTTGATTTATAAGGGATTTTGCCGATTTCGGCCTATTGGTTAAAAAATGA
GCTGATTTAACAAAAATTTAACGCGAATTTTAACAAAATATTAACGCTTACAATTTAGGTGGCACTTTTC
GGGGAAATGTGCGCGGAACCCCTATTTGTTTATTTTTCTAAATACATTCAAATATGTATCCGCTCATGAG
ACAATAACCCTGATAAATGCTTCAATAATATTGAAAAAGGAAGAGTATGAGTATTCAACATTTCCGTGTC
GCCCTTATTCCCTTTTTTGCGGCATTTTGCCTTCCTGTTTTTGCTCACCCAGAAACGCTGGTGAAAGTAA
AAGATGCTGAAGATCAGTTGGGTGCACGAGTGGGTTACATCGAACTGGATCTCAACAGCGGTAAGATCCT
TGAGAGTTTTCGCCCCGAAGAACGTTTTCCAATGATGAGCACTTTTAAAGTTCTGCTATGTGGCGCGGTA
TTATCCCGTATTGACGCCGGGCAAGAGCAACTCGGTCGCCGCATACACTATTCTCAGAATGACTTGGTTG
AGTACTCACCAGTCACAGAAAAGCATCTTACGGATGGCATGACAGTAAGAGAATTATGCAGTGCTGCCAT
AACCATGAGTGATAACACTGCGGCCAACTTACTTCTGACAACGATCGGAGGACCGAAGGAGCTAACCGCT
TTTTTGCACAACATGGGGGATCATGTAACTCGCCTTGATCGTTGGGAACCGGAGCTGAATGAAGCCATAC
CAAACGACGAGCGTGACACCACGATGCCTGTAGCAATGGCAACAACGTTGCGCAAACTATTAACTGGCGA
ACTACTTACTCTAGCTTCCCGGCAACAATTAATAGACTGGATGGAGGCGGATAAAGTTGCAGGACCACTT
CTGCGCTCGGCCCTTCCGGCTGGCTGGTTTATTGCTGATAAATCTGGAGCCGGTGAGCGTGGGTCTCGCG
GTATCATTGCAGCACTGGGGCCAGATGGTAAGCCCTCCCGTATCGTAGTTATCTACACGACGGGGAGTCA
GGCAACTATGGATGAACGAAATAGACAGATCGCTGAGATAGGTGCCTCACTGATTAAGCATTGGTAACTG
TCAGACCAAGTTTACTCATATATACTTTAGATTGATTTAAAACTTCATTTTTAATTTAAAAGGATCTAGG
TGAAGATCCTTTTTGATAATCTCATGACCAAAATCCCTTAACGTGAGTTTTCGTTCCACTGAGCGTCAGA
CCCCGTAGAAAAGATCAAAGGATCTTCTTGAGATCCTTTTTTTCTGCGCGTAATCTGCTGCTTGCAAACA
AAAAAACCACCGCTACCAGCGGTGGTTTGTTTGCCGGATCAAGAGCTACCAACTCTTTTTCCGAAGGTAA
CTGGCTTCAGCAGAGCGCAGATACCAAATACTGTTCTTCTAGTGTAGCCGTAGTTAGGCCACCACTTCAA
GAACTCTGTAGCACCGCCTACATACCTCGCTCTGCTAATCCTGTTACCAGTGGCTGCTGCCAGTGGCGAT
AAGTCGTGTCTTACCGGGTTGGACTCAAGACGATAGTTACCGGATAAGGCGCAGCGGTCGGGCTGAACGG
GGGGTTCGTGCACACAGCCCAGCTTGGAGCGAACGACCTACACCGAACTGAGATACCTACAGCGTGAGCT
ATGAGAAAGCGCCACGCTTCCCGAAGGGAGAAAGGCGGACAGGTATCCGGTAAGCGGCAGGGTCGGAACA
GGAGAGCGCACGAGGGAGCTTCCAGGGGGAAACGCCTGGTATCTTTATAGTCCTGTCGGGTTTCGCCACC
TCTGACTTGAGCGTCGATTTTTGTGATGCTCGTCAGGGGGGCGGAGCCTATGGAAAAACGCCAGCAACGC
GGCCTTTTTACGGTTCCTGGCCTTTTGCTGGCCTTTTGCTCACATGTTCTTTCCTGCGTTATCCCCTGAT
TCTGTGGATAACCGTATTACCGCCTTTGAGTGAGCTGATACCGCTCGCCGCAGCCGAACGACCGAGCGCA
GCGAGTCAGTGAGCGAGGAAGCGGAAGAGCGCCCAATACGCAAACCGCCTCTCCCCGCGCGTTGGCCGAT
TCATTAATGCAGCTGGCACGACAGGTTTCCCGACTGGAAAGCGGGCAGTGAGCGCAACGCAATTAATGTG
AGTTAGCTCACTCATTAGGCACCCCAGGCTTTACACTTTATGCTTCCGGCTCGTATGTTGTGTGGAATTG
TGAGCGGATAACAATTTCACACAGGAAACAGCTATGACCATGATTACGCCAGATTTAATTAAGGCTGCGC
GCTCGCTCGCTCACTGAGGCCGCCCGGGCAAAGCCCGGGCGTCGGGCGACCTTTGGTCGCCCGGCCTCAG
TGAGCGAGCGAGCGCGCAGAGAGGGAGTGGCCAACTCCATCACTAGGGGTTCCTGCGGCCTCTAGAATTC
GCTAGCTAGGTCTTGAAAGGAGTGGGAATTGGCTCCGGTGCCCGTCAGTGGGCAGAGCGCACATCGCCCA
CAGTCCCCGAGAAGTTGGGGGGAGGGGTCGGCAATTGATCCGGTGCCTAGAGAAGGTGGCGCGGGGTAAA
CTGGGAAAGTGATGTCGTGTACTGGCTCCGCCTTTTTCCCGAGGGTGGGGGAGAACCGTATATAAGTGCA
GTAGTCGCCGTGAACGTTCTTTTTCGCAACGGGTTTGCCGCCAGAACACAGGACCGGTGCCACCATGAAA
CGGACAGCCGACGGAAGCGAGTTCGAGTCACCAAAGAAGAAGCGGAAAGTCTCTGAGGTGGAGTTTTCCC
ACGAGTACTGGATGAGACATGCCCTGACCCTGGCCAAGAGGGCACGGGATGAGAGGGAGGTGCCTGTGGG
AGCCGTGCTGGTGCTGAACAATAGAGTGATCGGCGAGGGCTGGAACAGAGCCATCGGCCTGCACGACCCA
ACAGCCCATGCCGAAATTATGGCCCTGAGACAGGGCGGCCTGGTCATGCAGAACTACAGACTGATTGACG
CCACCCTGTACGTGACATTCGAGCCTTGCGTGATGTGCGCCGGCGCCATGATCCACTCTAGGATCGGCCG
CGTGGTGTTTGGCGTGAGGAACTCAAAAAGAGGCGCCGCAGGCTCCCTGATGAACGTGCTGAACTACCCC
GGCATGAATCACCGCGTCGAAATTACCGAGGGAATCCTGGCAGATGAATGTGCCGCCCTGCTGTGCGATT
TCTATCGGATGCCTAGACAGGTGTTCAATGCTCAGAAGAAGGCCCAGAGCTCCATCAACTCTGGAGGATC
TAGCGGAGGATCCTCTGGCAGCGAGACACCAGGAACAAGCGAGTCAGCAACACCAGAGAGCAGTGGCGGC
AGCAGCGGCGGCAGCGCAGCATTCAAGCCTAACCCAATCAATTACATCCTGGGACTGGCAATCGGAATCG
CATCCGTGGGATGGGCTATGGTGGAGATCGACGAGGAGGAGAATCCTATCCGGCTGATCGATCTGGGCGT
GAGAGTGTTTGAGAGGGCCGAGGTGCCAAAGACCGGCGATTCTCTGGCTATGGCCCGGAGACTGGCACGG
AGCGTGAGGCGCCTGACACGGAGAAGGGCACACAGGCTGCTGAGGGCACGCCGGCTGCTGAAGAGAGAGG
GCGTGCTGCAGGCAGCAGACTTCGATGAGAATGGCCTGATCAAGAGCCTGCCAAACACCCCCTGGCAGCT
GAGAGCAGCCGCCCTGGACAGGAAGCTGACACCACTGGAGTGGTCTGCCGTGCTGCTGCACCTGATCAAG
CACCGCGGCTACCTGAGCCAGCGGAAGAACGAGGGAGAGACAGCAGACAAGGAGCTGGGCGCCCTGCTGA
AGGGAGTGGCCAACAATGCCCACGCCCTGCAGACCGGCGATTTCAGGACACCTGCCGAGCTGGCCCTGAA
TAAGTTTGAGAAGGAGTCCGGCCACATCAGAAACCAGAGGGGCGACTATAGCCACACCTTCTCCCGCAAG
GATCTGCAGGCCGAGCTGATCCTGCTGTTCGAGAAGCAGAAGGAGTTTGGCAATCCACACGTGAGCGGAG
GCCTGAAGGAGGGAATCGAGACCCTGCTGATGACACAGAGGCCTGCCCTGTCCGGCGACGCAGTGCAGAA
GATGCTGGGACACTGCACCTTCGAGCCTGCAGAGCCAAAGGCCGCCAAGAACACCTACACAGCCGAGCGG
TTTATCTGGCTGACAAAGCTGAACAATCTGAGAATCCTGGAGCAGGGATCCGAGAGGCCACTGACCGACA
CAGAGAGGGCCACCCTGATGGATGAGCCTTACCGGAAGTCTAAGCTGACATATGCCCAGGCCAGAAAGCT
GCTGGGCCTGGAGGACACCGCCTTCTTTAAGGGCCTGAGATACGGCAAGGATAATGCCGAGGCCTCCACA
CTGATGGAGATGAAGGCCTATCACGCCATCTCTCGCGCCCTGGAGAAGGAGGGCCTGAAGGACAAGAAGT
CCCCCCTGAACCTGAGCTCCGAGCTGCAGGATGAGATCGGCACCGCCTTCTCTCTGTTTAAGACCGACGA
GGATATCACAGGCCGCCTGAAGGACAGGGTGCAGCCTGAGATCCTGGAGGCCCTGCTGAAGCACATCTCT
TTCGATAAGTTTGTGCAGATCAGCCTGAAGGCCCTGAGAAGGATCGTGCCACTGATGGAGCAGGGCAAGC
GGTACGACGAGGCCTGCGCCGAGATCTACGGCGATCACTATGGCAAGAAGAACACAGAGGAGAAGATCTA
TCTGCCCCCTATCCCTGCCGACGAGATCAGAAATCCTGTGGTGCTGAGGGCCCTGTCCCAGGCAAGAAAA
GTGATCAACGGAGTGGTGCGCCGGTACGGATCTCCAGCCCGGATCCACATCGAGACCGCCAGAGAAGTGG
GCAAGAGCTTCAAGGACCGGAAGGAGATCGAGAAGAGACAGGAGGAGAATCGCAAGGATCGGGAGAAGGC
CGCCGCCAAGTTTAGGGAGTACTTCCCTAACTTTGTGGGCGAGCCAAAGTCTAAGGACATCCTGAAGCTG
CGCCTGTACGAGCAGCAGCACGGCAAGTGTCTGTATAGCGGCAAGGAGATCAATCTGGTGCGGCTGAACG
AGAAGGGCTATGTGGAGATCGATCACGCCCTGCCTTTCTCCAGAACCTGGGACGATTCTTTTAACAATAA
GGTGCTGGTGCTGGGCAGCGAGAACCAGAATAAGGGCAATCAGACACCATACGAGTATTTCAATGGCAAG
GACAACTCCAGGGAGTGGCAGGAGTTCAAGGCCCGCGTGGAGACCTCTAGATTTCCCAGGAGCAAGAAGC
AGCGGATCCTGCTGCAGAAGTTCGACGAGGATGGCTTTAAGGAGTGCAACCTGAATGACACCAGATACGT
GAACCGGTTCCTGTGCCAGTTTGTGGCCGATCACATCCTGCTGACCGGCAAGGGCAAGAGAAGGGTGTTC
GCCTCTAATGGCCAGATCACAAACCTGCTGAGGGGATTTTGGGGACTGAGGAAGGTGCGGGCAGAGAATG
ACAGACACCACGCACTGGATGCAGTGGTGGTGGCATGCAGCACCGTGGCAATGCAGCAGAAGATCACAAG
ATTCGTGAGGTATAAGGAGATGAACGCCTTTGACGGCAAGACCATCGATAAGGAGACAGGCAAGGTGCTG
CACCAGAAGACCCACTTCCCCCAGCCTTGGGAGTTCTTTGCCCAGGAAGTGATGATCCGGGTGTTCGGCA
AGCCAGACGGCAAGCCTGAGTTTGAGGAGGCCGATACCCCAGAGAAGCTGAGGACACTGCTGGCAGAGAA
GCTGTCTAGCAGGCCAGAGGCAGTGCACGAGTACGTGACCCCACTGTTCGTGTCCAGGGCACCCAATCGG
AAGATGTCTGGCGCCCACAAGGACACACTGAGAAGCGCCAAGAGGTTTGTGAAGCACAACGAGAAGATCT
CCGTGAAGAGAGTGTGGCTGACCGAGATCAAGCTGGCCGATCTGGAGAACATGGTGAATTACAAGAACGG
CAGGGAGATCGAGCTGTATGAGGCCCTGAAGGCAAGGCTGGAGGCCTACGGAGGAAATGCCAAGCAGGCC
TTCGACCCAAAGGATAACCCCTTTTATAAGAAGGGAGGACAGCTGGTGAAGGCCGTGCGGGTGGAGAAGA
CCCAGGAGAGCGGCGTGCTGCTGAATAAGAAGAACGCCTACACAATCGCCGACAATGGCGATATGGTGAG
AGTGGACGTGTTCTGTAAGGTGGATAAGAAGGGCAAGAATCAGTACTTTATCGTGCCTATCTATGCCTGG
CAGGTGGCCGAGAACATCCTGCCAGACATCGATTGCAAGGGCTACAGAATCGACGATAGCTATACATTCT
GTTTTTCCCTGCACAAGTATGACCTGATCGCCTTCCAGAAGGATGAGAAGTCCAAGGTGGAGTTTGCCTA
CTATATCAATTGCGACTCCTCTAACGGCAGGTTCTACCTGGCCTGGCACGATAAGGGCAGCAAGGAGCAG
CAGTTTCGCATCTCCACCCAGAATCTGGTGCTGATCCAGAAGTATCAGGTGAACGAGCTGGGCAAGGAGA
TCAGGCCATGTCGGCTGAAGAAGCGCCCACCCGTGTCTGGCGGCTCAAAAAGAACCGCCGACGGCAGCGA
ATTCGAGCCCAAGAAGAAGAGGAAAGTCTAATAGATCTCGACTGTGCCTTCTAGTTGCCAGCCATCTGTT
GTTTGCCCCTCCCCCGTGCCTTCCTTGACCCTGGAAGGTGCCACTCCCACTGTCCTTTCCTAATAAAATG
AGGAAATTGCATCGCATTGTCTGAGTAGGTGTCATTCTATTCTGGGGGGTGGGGTGGGGCAGGACAGCAA
GGGGGAGGATTGGGAAGACAATAGCAGGCATGCTGGGGATGCGGTGGGCTCTATGGCTCGAGCGGCCCAA
GCTTAAAAAAATAAACGATGCCCCTTAAAGCAGAAGCTTTAAGGGGCAGAGCGTTGCGGCACATCTTTTC
AGACGGCCTTATTGTAGCAACGGTTCTCATTTCGTTTCCGAAATGAGAAAGGGAGCTACAACCGAGACGC
ATTAATCGTCTCGGGTGTTTCGTCCTTTCCACAAGATATATAAAGCCAAGAAATCGAAATACTTTCAAGT
TACGGTAAGCATATGATAGTCCATTTTAAAACATAATTTTAAAACTGCAAACTACCCAAGAAATTATTAC
TTTCTACGTCACGTATTTTGTACTAATATCTTTGTGTTTACAGTCAAATTAATTCTAATTATCTCTCTAA
CAGCCTTGTATCGTATATGCAAATATGAAGGAATCATGGGAAATAGGCCCTCTTCCTGCCCGACCTTGCG
GCCGC
